Addgene plasmid #177256: mU6-sgCebpb_v2-hu6-sgCebpd_v2
Purpose: Expresses Cebpb_v2 (mU6), Cebpd_v2(hU6) gRNAs and Cre-recombinase
Depositing lab: Monte Winslow. Depositing organization: Stanford University. Publication: LKB1 drives stasis and C/EBP-mediated reprogramming to an alveolar type II fate in lung cancer. Murray CW, Brady JJ, Han M, Cai H, Tsai MK, Pierce SE, Cheng R, Demeter J, Feldser DM, Jackson PK, Shackelford DB, Winslow MM. Nat Commun. 2022 Feb 28;13(1):1090. doi: 10.1038/s41467-022-28619-8. PubMed 35228570.
Backbone
  Vector backbone: pLL3.3
  Vector type: Lentiviral
Growth in bacteria
  Bacterial resistance: Ampicillin, 100 μg/mL
  Growth temperature: 37°C
  Growth strain: NEB Stable
  Copy number: High Copy
Gene/Insert
  Gene/Insert name: sgCebpb_v2/sgCebpd_v2
  gRNA/shRNA sequence: GTGCTCGCCAATGGCCGGCT/GTCGTACATGGCAGGAGTCG
  Species: M. musculus (mouse)
  Promoter: mU6/hU6
  Cloning method: Gibson Cloning
Terms and licenses: Academic/Nonprofit Terms; Industry Terms: Not Available to Industry
How to cite: mU6-sgCebpb_v2-hu6-sgCebpd_v2 was a gift from Monte Winslow (Addgene plasmid # 177256 ; http://n2t.net/addgene:177256 ; RRID:Addgene_177256)
