[The description below was written by a language model from this plasmid's Addgene catalogue record and pLannotate feature annotations shown in this document.]
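Description:
mU6-sgCebpb_v2-hu6-sgCebpd_v2 is an 8.2 kb lentiviral transfer plasmid built on the pLL3.3 backbone that delivers two CRISPR guide RNAs together with Cre recombinase. In bacteria it is maintained through a high-copy ColE1/pUC-type origin and selected with ampicillin via the β-lactamase gene. The viral portion follows the usual HIV-1-derived layout. A CMV enhancer/promoter placed upstream of a truncated 5' LTR drives transcription of the viral genome in packaging cells. It is followed by the Ψ packaging signal with a gag fragment, the Rev response element for Rev-dependent nuclear export, and the cPPT/CTS element that aids transduction. A WPRE sits downstream of the payload to boost transcript levels, and a second truncated LTR, annotated just past a nef fragment that spans the plasmid origin, closes the provirus.

The payload consists of three tandem expression units in the same orientation. A mouse U6 promoter drives a guide against mouse Cebpb (version 2), and a human U6 promoter drives a guide against mouse Cebpd (version 2). Using two different RNA polymerase III promoters reduces repeated sequence within the vector. The mouse PGK promoter then expresses Cre. The plasmid encodes no Cas9, so editing depends on a nuclease supplied by the target cells or animal. The record does not describe the recipient system, but this design suits hosts carrying Cre-dependent alleles, where a single transduction event both recombines loxP-flanked sequences and targets the two C/EBP family genes at once. The associated publication concerns LKB1 and C/EBP-mediated reprogramming toward an alveolar type II fate in lung cancer.
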