Features (pLannotate 1.2.2; 21 found; start..end, strand, type, name):
     79..259     +  LTR            5' LTR (truncated): truncated 5' long terminal repeat (LTR) from HIV-1
    321..909     -  rep_origin     ori: high-copy-number ColE1/pMB1/pBR322/pUC origin of replication
   1080..1940    -  CDS            AmpR: β-lactamase; bla; confers resistance to ampicillin, carbenicillin, and related antibiotics
   1941..2045    -  promoter       AmpR promoter: bla
   2104..2156    -  misc_feature   bom (fragment): basis of mobility region from pBR322
   2311..2690    +  enhancer       CMV enhancer: human cytomegalovirus immediate early enhancer
   2691..2890    +  promoter       CMV promoter: human cytomegalovirus (CMV) immediate early promoter
   2908..3088    +  LTR            5' LTR (truncated): truncated 5' long terminal repeat (LTR) from HIV-1
   3135..3260    +  misc_feature   HIV-1 Ψ: packaging signal of human immunodeficiency virus type 1
   3244..3582    +  CDS            HIV-1 gag (fragment): gag protein from human immunodeficiency virus 1; gag
   3757..3990    +  misc_feature   RRE: The Rev response element (RRE) of HIV-1 allows for Rev-dependent mRNA export from the nucleus to the cytoplasm.
   4367..4467    +  CDS            Rev (fragment): human immunodeficiency virus 1 (HIV-1) Rev protein; rev; enhances nuclear export of unspliced and incompletely spliced viral mRNAs
   4517..4634    +  misc_feature   cPPT/CTS: central polypurine tract and central termination sequence of HIV-1
   4716..5018    +  promoter       U6 promoter: RNA polymerase III promoter for mouse U6 snRNA (Das et al., 1988)
   5192..5429    +  promoter       U6 promoter: RNA polymerase III promoter for human U6 snRNA
   5602..6094    +  promoter       PGK promoter: mouse phosphoglycerate kinase 1 promoter
   6124..7154    +  CDS            Cre (fragment): site-specific recombinase Cre is a site-specific recombinase from bacteriophage P1. Recombination occurs at loxP sequences.
   7187..7210    +  misc_feature   MCS (fragment): pBluescript multiple cloning site
   7210..7798    +  misc_feature   WPRE: woodchuck hepatitis virus posttranscriptional regulatory element
   7799..7818    +  misc_feature   MCS (fragment): pBluescript multiple cloning site
   7820..72      +  CDS            nef (fragment) (across the origin): NEF_HV1LA - Experimental evidence at protein level: Swiss-Prot protein existence level 1. Extracellular Nef protein targets CD4(+) T-lymphocytes for apoptosis by interacting with CXCR4 surface receptors. From Human immunodeficiency virus type 1 group M subtype B (isolate Lai) (HIV-1).
>Addgene plasmid #177256 | mU6-sgCebpb_v2-hu6-sgCebpd_v2 | addgene full sequence | sequence record 352720 | Addgene NGS Result
AGAGAAGTATTAGAGTGGAGGTTTGACAGCCGCCTAGCATTTCATCACATGGCCCGAGAGCTGCATCCGG
ACTGTACTGGGTCTCTCTGGTTAGACCAGATCTGAGCCTGGGAGCTCTCTGGCTAACTAGGGAACCCACT
GCTTAAGCCTCAATAAAGCTTGCCTTGAGTGCTTCAAGTAGTGTGTGCCCGTCTGTTGTGTGACTCTGGT
AACTAGAGATCCCTCAGACCCTTTTAGTCAGTGTGGAAAATCTCTAGCAGCATGTGAGCAAAAGGCCAGC
AAAAGGCCAGGAACCGTAAAAAGGCCGCGTTGCTGGCGTTTTTCCATAGGCTCCGCCCCCCTGACGAGCA
TCACAAAAATCGACGCTCAAGTCAGAGGTGGCGAAACCCGACAGGACTATAAAGATACCAGGCGTTTCCC
CCTGGAAGCTCCCTCGTGCGCTCTCCTGTTCCGACCCTGCCGCTTACCGGATACCTGTCCGCCTTTCTCC
CTTCGGGAAGCGTGGCGCTTTCTCATAGCTCACGCTGTAGGTATCTCAGTTCGGTGTAGGTCGTTCGCTC
CAAGCTGGGCTGTGTGCACGAACCCCCCGTTCAGCCCGACCGCTGCGCCTTATCCGGTAACTATCGTCTT
GAGTCCAACCCGGTAAGACACGACTTATCGCCACTGGCAGCAGCCACTGGTAACAGGATTAGCAGAGCGA
GGTATGTAGGCGGTGCTACAGAGTTCTTGAAGTGGTGGCCTAACTACGGCTACACTAGAAGAACAGTATT
TGGTATCTGCGCTCTGCTGAAGCCAGTTACCTTCGGAAAAAGAGTTGGTAGCTCTTGATCCGGCAAACAA
ACCACCGCTGGTAGCGGTGGTTTTTTTGTTTGCAAGCAGCAGATTACGCGCAGAAAAAAAGGATCTCAAG
AAGATCCTTTGATCTTTTCTACGGGGTCTGACGCTCAGTGGAACGAAAACTCACGTTAAGGGATTTTGGT
CATGAGATTATCAAAAAGGATCTTCACCTAGATCCTTTTAAATTAAAAATGAAGTTTTAAATCAATCTAA
AGTATATATGAGTAAACTTGGTCTGACAGTTACCAATGCTTAATCAGTGAGGCACCTATCTCAGCGATCT
GTCTATTTCGTTCATCCATAGTTGCCTGACTCCCCGTCGTGTAGATAACTACGATACGGGAGGGCTTACC
ATCTGGCCCCAGTGCTGCAATGATACCGCGAGACCCACGCTCACCGGCTCCAGATTTATCAGCAATAAAC
CAGCCAGCCGGAAGGGCCGAGCGCAGAAGTGGTCCTGCAACTTTATCCGCCTCCATCCAGTCTATTAATT
GTTGCCGGGAAGCTAGAGTAAGTAGTTCGCCAGTTAATAGTTTGCGCAACGTTGTTGCCATTGCTACAGG
CATCGTGGTGTCACGCTCGTCGTTTGGTATGGCTTCATTCAGCTCCGGTTCCCAACGATCAAGGCGAGTT
ACATGATCCCCCATGTTGTGCAAAAAAGCGGTTAGCTCCTTCGGTCCTCCGATCGTTGTCAGAAGTAAGT
TGGCCGCAGTGTTATCACTCATGGTTATGGCAGCACTGCATAATTCTCTTACTGTCATGCCATCCGTAAG
ATGCTTTTCTGTGACTGGTGAGTACTCAACCAAGTCATTCTGAGAATAGTGTATGCGGCGACCGAGTTGC
TCTTGCCCGGCGTCAATACGGGATAATACCGCGCCACATAGCAGAACTTTAAAAGTGCTCATCATTGGAA
AACGTTCTTCGGGGCGAAAACTCTCAAGGATCTTACCGCTGTTGAGATCCAGTTCGATGTAACCCACTCG
TGCACCCAACTGATCTTCAGCATCTTTTACTTTCACCAGCGTTTCTGGGTGAGCAAAAACAGGAAGGCAA
AATGCCGCAAAAAAGGGAATAAGGGCGACACGGAAATGTTGAATACTCATACTCTTCCTTTTTCAATATT
ATTGAAGCATTTATCAGGGTTATTGTCTCATGAGCGGATACATATTTGAATGTATTTAGAAAAATAAACA
AATAGGGGTTCCGCGCACATTTCCCCGAAAAGTGCCACCTGACGTCGACGGATCGGGAGATCTCCCGATC
CCCTATGGTGCACTCTCAGTACAATCTGCTCTGATGCCGCATAGTTAAGCCAGTATCTGCTCCCTGCTTG
TGTGTTGGAGGTCGCTGAGTAGTGCGCGAGCAAAATTTAAGCTACAACAAGGCAAGGCTTGACCGACAAT
TGCATGAAGAATCTGCTTAGGGTTAGGCGTTTTGCGCTGCTTCGCGATGTACGGGCCAGATATACGCGTT
GACATTGATTATTGACTAGTTATTAATAGTAATCAATTACGGGGTCATTAGTTCATAGCCCATATATGGA
GTTCCGCGTTACATAACTTACGGTAAATGGCCCGCCTGGCTGACCGCCCAACGACCCCCGCCCATTGACG
TCAATAATGACGTATGTTCCCATAGTAACGCCAATAGGGACTTTCCATTGACGTCAATGGGTGGAGTATT
TACGGTAAACTGCCCACTTGGCAGTACATCAAGTGTATCATATGCCAAGTACGCCCCCTATTGACGTCAA
TGACGGTAAATGGCCCGCCTGGCATTATGCCCAGTACATGACCTTATGGGACTTTCCTACTTGGCAGTAC
ATCTACGTATTAGTCATCGCTATTACCATGGTGATGCGGTTTTGGCAGTACATCAATGGGCGTGGATAGC
GGTTTGACTCACGGGGATTTCCAAGTCTCCACCCCATTGACGTCAATGGGAGTTTGTTTTGGCACCAAAA
TCAACGGGACTTTCCAAAATGTCGTAACAACTCCGCCCCATTGACGCAAATGGGCGGTAGGCGTGTACGG
TGGGAGGTCTATATAAGCAGCGCGTTTTGCCTGTACTGGGTCTCTCTGGTTAGACCAGATCTGAGCCTGG
GAGCTCTCTGGCTAACTAGGGAACCCACTGCTTAAGCCTCAATAAAGCTTGCCTTGAGTGCTTCAAGTAG
TGTGTGCCCGTCTGTTGTGTGACTCTGGTAACTAGAGATCCCTCAGACCCTTTTAGTCAGTGTGGAAAAT
CTCTAGCAGTGGCGCCCGAACAGGGACTTGAAAGCGAAAGGGAAACCAGAGGAGCTCTCTCGACGCAGGA
CTCGGCTTGCTGAAGCGCGCACGGCAAGAGGCGAGGGGCGGCGACTGGTGAGTACGCCAAAAATTTTGAC
TAGCGGAGGCTAGAAGGAGAGAGATGGGTGCGAGAGCGTCAGTATTAAGCGGGGGAGAATTAGATCGCGA
TGGGAAAAAATTCGGTTAAGGCCAGGGGGAAAGAAAAAATATAAATTAAAACATATAGTATGGGCAAGCA
GGGAGCTAGAACGATTCGCAGTTAATCCTGGCCTGTTAGAAACATCAGAAGGCTGTAGACAAATACTGGG
ACAGCTACAACCATCCCTTCAGACAGGATCAGAAGAACTTAGATCATTATATAATACAGTAGCAACCCTC
TATTGTGTGCATCAAAGGATAGAGATAAAAGACACCAAGGAAGCTTTAGACAAGATAGAGGAAGAGCAAA
ACAAAAGTAAGACCACCGCACAGCAAGCGGCCGGCCGCTGATCTTCAGACCTGGAGGAGGAGATATGAGG
GACAATTGGAGAAGTGAATTATATAAATATAAAGTAGTAAAAATTGAACCATTAGGAGTAGCACCCACCA
AGGCAAAGAGAAGAGTGGTGCAGAGAGAAAAAAGAGCAGTGGGAATAGGAGCTTTGTTCCTTGGGTTCTT
GGGAGCAGCAGGAAGCACTATGGGCGCAGCGTCAATGACGCTGACGGTACAGGCCAGACAATTATTGTCT
GGTATAGTGCAGCAGCAGAACAATTTGCTGAGGGCTATTGAGGCGCAACAGCATCTGTTGCAACTCACAG
TCTGGGGCATCAAGCAGCTCCAGGCAAGAATCCTGGCTGTGGAAAGATACCTAAAGGATCAACAGCTCCT
GGGGATTTGGGGTTGCTCTGGAAAACTCATTTGCACCACTGCTGTGCCTTGGAATGCTAGTTGGAGTAAT
AAATCTCTGGAACAGATTTGGAATCACACGACCTGGATGGAGTGGGACAGAGAAATTAACAATTACACAA
GCTTAATACACTCCTTAATTGAAGAATCGCAAAACCAGCAAGAAAAGAATGAACAAGAATTATTGGAATT
AGATAAATGGGCAAGTTTGTGGAATTGGTTTAACATAACAAATTGGCTGTGGTATATAAAATTATTCATA
ATGATAGTAGGAGGCTTGGTAGGTTTAAGAATAGTTTTTGCTGTACTTTCTATAGTGAATAGAGTTAGGC
AGGGATATTCACCATTATCGTTTCAGACCCACCTCCCAACCCCGAGGGGACCCGACAGGCCCGAAGGAAT
AGAAGAAGAAGGTGGAGAGAGAGACAGAGACAGATCCATTCGATTAGTGAACGGATCGGCACTGCGTGCG
CCAATTCTGCAGACAAATGGCAGTATTCATCCACAATTTTAAAAGAAAAGGGGGGATTGGGGGGTACAGT
GCAGGGGAAAGAATAGTAGACATAATAGCAACAGACATACAAACTAAAGAATTACAAAAACAAATTACAA
AAATTCAAAATTTTCGGGTTTATTACAGGGACAGCAGAGATCCAGTTTGGTTAGTACCGGGCCCGCTCTA
GCCCTGCAGGAACTGTTTAAACTGTGATCCGACGCGCCATCTCTAGGCCCGCGCCGGCCCCCTCGCACGG
ACTTGTGGGAGAAGCTCGGCTACTCCCCTGCCCCGGTTAATTTGCATATAATATTTCCTAGTAACTATAG
AGGCTTAATGTGCGATAAAAGACAGATAATCTGTTCTTTTTAATACTAGCTACATTTTACATGATAGGCT
TGGATTTCTATAAGAGATACAAATACTAAATTATTATTTTAAAAAACAGCACAAAAGGAAACTCACCCTA
ACTGTAAAGTAATTGTGTGTTTTGAGACTATAAGTATCCCTTGGAGAACCACCTTGTTGGTGCTCGCCAA
TGGCCGGCTGTTTGAGAGCTAAGCAGAAAGCTGCATAGCAAGTTCAAATAAGGCTAGTCCGTACACAACT
TGAAAAAGTGGCAGCCGAGTCGGCTGCTTTTTTTGCTCGAATCTACACTCAGCTATGGCGCGCCCCAAGG
TCGGGCAGGAAGAGGGCCTATTTCCCATGATTCCTTCATATTTGCATATACGATACAAGGCTGTTAGAGA
GATAATTGGAATTAATTTGACTGTAAACACAAAGATATTAGTACAAAATACGTGACGTAGAAAGTAATAA
TTTCTTGGGTAGTTTGCAGTTTTAAAATTATGTTTTAAAATGGACTATCATATGCTTACCGTAACTTGAA
AGTATTTCGATTTCTTGGCTTTATATATCTTGTGGAAAGCCAGAAACATGGTCGTACATGGCAGGAGTCG
GTTTCAGAGCTAAGCACAAGAGTGCATAGCAAGTTGAAATAAGGCTAGTCCGTTTACAACTTGAAAAAGT
GGCACCCGAGTCGGGTGCTTTTTTTGTTTGGCGCGCCTATGGCTTAATTAACATGGCGGCCGCATTCTAC
CGGGTAGGGGAGGCGCTTTTCCCAAGGCAGTCTGGAGCATGCGCTTTAGCAGCCCCGCTGGGCACTTGGC
GCTACACAAGTGGCCTCTGGCCTCGCACACATTCCACATCCACCGGTAGGCGCCAACCGGCTCCGTTCTT
TGGTGGCCCCTTCGCGCCACCTTCTACTCCTCCCCTAGTCAGGAAGTTCCCCCCCGCCCCGCAGCTCGCG
TCGTGCAGGACGTGACAAATGGAAGTAGCACGTCTCACTAGTCTCGTGCAGATGGACAGCACCGCTGAGC
AATGGAAGCGGGTAGGCCTTTGGGGCAGCGGCCAATAGCAGCTTTGCTCCTTCGCTTTCTGGGCTCAGAG
GCTGGGAAGGGGTGGGTCCGGGGGCGGGCTCAGGGGCGGGCTCAGGGGCGGGGCGGGCGCCCGAAGGTCC
TCCGGAGGCCCGGCATTCTGCACGCTTCAAAAGCGCACGTCTGCCGCGCTGTTCTCCTCTTCCTCATCTC
CGGGACCCGGGATGCCCAAGAAGAAGAGGAAGGTGTCCAATTTACTGACCGTACACCAAAATTTGCCTGC
ATTACCGGTCGATGCAACGAGTGATGAGGTTCGCAAGAACCTGATGGACATGTTCAGGGATCGCCAGGCG
TTTTCTGAGCATACCTGGAAAATGCTTCTGTCCGTTTGCCGGTCGTGGGCGGCATGGTGCAAGTTGAATA
ACCGGAAATGGTTTCCCGCAGAACCTGAAGATGTTCGCGATTATCTTCTATATCTTCAGGCGCGCGGTCT
GGCAGTAAAAACTATCCAGCAACATTTGGGCCAGCTAAACATGCTTCATCGTCGGTCCGGGCTGCCACGA
CCAAGTGACAGCAATGCTGTTTCACTGGTTATGCGGCGGATCCGAAAAGAAAACGTTGATGCCGGTGAAC
GTGCAAAACAGGCTCTAGCGTTCGAACGCACTGATTTCGACCAGGTTCGTTCACTCATGGAAAATAGCGA
TCGCTGCCAGGATATACGTAATCTGGCATTTCTGGGGATTGCTTATAACACCCTGTTACGTATAGCCGAA
ATTGCCAGGATCAGGGTTAAAGATATCTCACGTACTGACGGTGGGAGAATGTTAATCCATATTGGCAGAA
CGAAAACGCTGGTTAGCACCGCAGGTGTAGAGAAGGCACTTAGCCTGGGGGTAACTAAACTGGTCGAGCG
ATGGATTTCCGTCTCTGGTGTAGCTGATGATCCGAATAACTACCTGTTTTGCCGGGTCAGAAAAAATGGT
GTTGCCGCGCCATCTGCCACCAGCCAGCTATCAACTCGCGCCCTGGAAGGGATTTTTGAAGCAACTCATC
GATTGATTTACGGCGCTAAGGATGACTCTGGTCAGAGATACCTGGCCTGGTCTGGACACAGTGCCCGTGT
CGGAGCCGCGCGAGATATGGCCCGCGCTGGAGTTTCAATACCGGAGATCATGCAAGCTGGTGGCTGGACC
AATGTAAATATTGTCATGAACTATATCCGTAACCTGGATAGTGAAACAGGGGCAATGGTGCGCCTGCTGG
AAGATGGCGATTAGCCATGTTTAAGGGTTCCGGTTCCACTAGGTACAATTCGATATCAAGCTTATCGATA
ATCAACCTCTGGATTACAAAATTTGTGAAAGATTGACTGGTATTCTTAACTATGTTGCTCCTTTTACGCT
ATGTGGATACGCTGCTTTAATGCCTTTGTATCATGCTATTGCTTCCCGTATGGCTTTCATTTTCTCCTCC
TTGTATAAATCCTGGTTGCTGTCTCTTTATGAGGAGTTGTGGCCCGTTGTCAGGCAACGTGGCGTGGTGT
GCACTGTGTTTGCTGACGCAACCCCCACTGGTTGGGGCATTGCCACCACCTGTCAGCTCCTTTCCGGGAC
TTTCGCTTTCCCCCTCCCTATTGCCACGGCGGAACTCATCGCCGCCTGCCTTGCCCGCTGCTGGACAGGG
GCTCGGCTGTTGGGCACTGACAATTCCGTGGTGTTGTCGGGGAAATCATCGTCCTTTCCTTGGCTGCTCG
CCTGTGTTGCCACCTGGATTCTGCGCGGGACGTCCTTCTGCTACGTCCCTTCGGCCCTCAATCCAGCGGA
CCTTCCTTCCCGCGGCCTGCTGCCGGCTCTGCGGCCTCTTCCGCGTCTTCGCCTTCGCCCTCAGACGAGT
CGGATCTCCCTTTGGGCCGCCTCCCCGCATCGATACCGTCGACCTCGATCGAGACCTAGAAAAACATGGA
GCAATCACAAGTAGCAATACAGCAGCTACCAATGCTGATTGTGCCTGGCTAGAAGCACAAGAGGAGGAGG
AGGTGGGTTTTCCAGTCACACCTCAGGTACCTTTAAGACCAATGACTTACAAGGCAGCTGTAGATCTTAG
CCACTTTTTAAAAGAAAAGGGGGGACTGGAAGGGCTAATTCACTCCCAACGAAGACAAGATATCCTTGAT
CTGTGGATCTACCACACACAAGGCTACTTCCCTGATTGGCAGAACTACACACCAGGGCCAGGGATCAGAT
ATCCACTGACCTTTGGATGGTGCTACAAGCTAGTACCAGTTGAGCAAGAGAAGGTAGAAGAAGCCAATGA
AGGAGAGAACACCCGCTTGTTACACCCTGTGAGCCTGCATGGGATGGATGACCCGGAG
